Addgene plasmid #38246: pLJM60-Cnbp
Depositing lab: David Sabatini. Depositing organization: Whitehead Institute for Biomedical Research. Publication: A unifying model for mTORC1-mediated regulation of mRNA translation. Thoreen CC, Chantranupong L, Keys HR, Wang T, Gray NS, Sabatini DM. Nature. 2012 May 2;485(7396):109-13. doi: 10.1038/nature11083. PubMed 22552098.
Backbone
  Vector backbone: pLJM60
  Backbone size w/o insert (bp): 4500
  Total vector size (bp): 5000
  Vector type: Mammalian Expression, Lentiviral
Growth in bacteria
  Bacterial resistance: Ampicillin, 100 μg/mL
  Growth temperature: 37°C
  Growth strain: DH5alpha
  Copy number: Unknown
Gene/Insert
  Gene/Insert name: Cnbp
  Species: M. musculus (mouse)
  Insert size (bp): 536
  Entrez Gene: Cnbp (a.k.a. Cnbp1, Znf9)
  Tag / fusion protein: FLAG (N terminal on backbone)
  Cloning method: Restriction Enzyme; 5′ cloning site Sal1 (not destroyed); 3′ cloning site Not1 (not destroyed)
  Sequencing primers: 5′ ATGAGCAGCAACGAATGCTTCAAGTG; 3′ TTAGGCTGTAGCCTCAATTGTGCAT
Terms and licenses: Academic/Nonprofit Terms; Industry Terms: Not Available to Industry
How to cite: pLJM60-Cnbp was a gift from David Sabatini (Addgene plasmid # 38246 ; http://n2t.net/addgene:38246 ; RRID:Addgene_38246)
