[The description below was written by a language model from this plasmid's Addgene catalogue record.]
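Description:
pLJM60-Cnbp is a lentiviral mammalian expression plasmid built on the pLJM60 backbone and carrying the mouse Cnbp coding sequence (also known as Cnbp1 or Znf9), which encodes the cellular nucleic acid-binding protein, a small zinc-finger protein. The insert of roughly 536 bp was placed between SalI and NotI sites, both of which remain intact, so the open reading frame can be excised or swapped. The backbone supplies a FLAG epitope upstream of the cloning site, so the protein is expressed as an N-terminally FLAG-tagged fusion suitable for detection or immunoprecipitation with anti-FLAG reagents. The catalogue lists the backbone at about 4.5 kb and the complete plasmid at about 5 kb.

The plasmid is propagated in standard E. coli cloning strains under ampicillin selection; its copy number is recorded as unknown. No feature table accompanies the record, so the promoter driving the FLAG-Cnbp cassette, any mammalian selection marker, and the specific lentiviral elements (LTRs, packaging signal and related sequences) are not stated. As a lentiviral transfer vector, it would be expected to be packaged into viral particles with helper plasmids for stable delivery to mammalian cells, or transfected directly for transient expression. The record associates it with a study of how mTORC1 regulates mRNA translation, which suggests it was used to express tagged Cnbp in that context, although the record does not describe its exact experimental role.
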