>Addgene plasmid #38246 | pLJM60-Cnbp | addgene partial sequence | sequence record 51188 | CMV-F 5'-CGCAAATGGGCGGTAGGCGTG-3'
CAGAGCTCGTTTAGTGACCGTCAGATCGCCTGGAGACGCCATCCACGCTGTTTTGACCTCCATAGAAGAC
ACCGGGACCGATCCAGCCTCCGCGGCCGGGAACGGTGCATTGGAACGCGGATTCCCCGTGCCAAGAGTGA
CGTAAGTACCGCCTATAGAGTCTATAGGCCCACCCCCTTGGCTTCGTTAGAACGCGGCTACAATTAATAC
ATAACCTTATGTATCATACACATACGATTTAGGTGACACTATAGAATAACATCCACTTTGCCTTTCTCTC
CACAGGTGTCCACTCCCAGGTCCAACTGCACCTCGGTTCTATCGATTGAATTCACCATGGAAATGGACTA
CAAGGATGACGATGACAAGGGTGGTGGTGGTGGTGCGTCGACGATGAGCAGCAACGAATGCTTCAAGTGT
GGACGATCTGGCCACTGGGCCAGGGAGTGCCCTACTGGTGGAGGTCGGGGTCGTGGAATGAGAAGCCGCG
GCAGAGGTGGTTTTACCTCGGATAGAGGGTTCCAGTTTGTTTCCTCGTCTCTCCCTGACATCTGCTACCG
CTGTGGTGAGTCTGGTCATCTTGCCAAGGATTGTGATCTGCAGGAGGATGCCTGCTATAACTGCGGTAGA
GGTGGCCACATTGCCAAGGACTGCAAGGAGCCCAAGAGAGAGCGAGAGCAATGCTGCTACAATTGTGGCA
AGCCAGGCCATCTGGCTCGTGACTGTGACCACGCGGATGAGCAGAAGTGCTATTCTTGTGGTGAATTTGG
ACATATTCA
